Addgene plasmid #133013: pET14b-dabAB2
Purpose: pET14b carrying the dabA2 gene (Uniprot: D0KWS7) with a c-terminal strep tag fusion and the dabB2 gene (Uniprot: D0KWS8) with a c-terminal sfGFP V206K fusion and 6xHis tag
Depositing lab: David Savage. Depositing organization: University of California, Berkeley. Publication: DABs are inorganic carbon pumps found throughout prokaryotic phyla. Desmarais JJ, Flamholz AI, Blikstad C, Dugan EJ, Laughlin TG, Oltrogge LM, Chen AW, Wetmore K, Diamond S, Wang JY, Savage DF. Nat Microbiol. 2019 Aug 12. pii: 10.1038/s41564-019-0520-8. doi: 10.1038/s41564-019-0520-8. PubMed 31406332.
Backbone
  Vector backbone: pET14b
  Backbone size w/o insert (bp): 4607
  Total vector size (bp): 9560
  Vector type: Bacterial Expression
Growth in bacteria
  Bacterial resistance: Ampicillin, 100 μg/mL
  Growth temperature: 37°C
  Growth strain: DH5alpha
  Copy number: Unknown
Gene/Insert 1
  Gene/Insert name: dabB2
  Species: Halothiobacillus neapolitanus c2
  Insert size (bp): 1653
  GenBank ID: WP_012823111.1
  Promoter: t7
  Tag / fusion protein: sfGFP (C terminal on insert); 6xHis (C terminal on insert)
  Cloning method: Unknown
  Sequencing primers: 5′ TAATACGACTCACTATAGGG
Gene/Insert 2
  Gene/Insert name: dabA2
  Species: Halothiobacillus neapolitanus c2
  Insert size (bp): 2481
  GenBank ID: WP_012823110.1
  Promoter: t7
  Tag / fusion protein: StrepII tag (C terminal on insert)
  Cloning method: Unknown
  Sequencing primers: 5′ Caaaggcacacaccatttacc
Terms and licenses: Academic/Nonprofit Terms; Industry Terms: Not Available to Industry
How to cite: pET14b-dabAB2 was a gift from David Savage (Addgene plasmid # 133013 ; http://n2t.net/addgene:133013 ; RRID:Addgene_133013)
