[The description below was written by a language model from this plasmid's Addgene catalogue record and pLannotate feature annotations shown in this document.]
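Description:
pET14b-dabAB2 is a 9,560 bp bacterial expression plasmid built on the pET14b backbone for co-producing the two subunits of the DAB2 complex from Halothiobacillus neapolitanus c2 in E. coli. It replicates from a ColE1/pMB1-type origin and retains the pBR322-derived bom and rop elements; rop normally holds copy number down, although the record lists copy number as unknown. Selection is by ampicillin through the bla (TEM beta-lactamase) gene and its own promoter. The two tetracycline-resistance fragments flanking the expression cassette, together with the tet promoter, are remnants of the pBR322 tet gene interrupted by the cassette, and they do not form an intact marker.

The payload lies between a T7 promoter with the phage T7 gene 10 ribosome binding site and a T7 terminator, so expression depends on a host that supplies T7 RNA polymerase. dabB2 (1,653 bp) comes first, fused at its C terminus to superfolder GFP, described as the V206K variant, followed by a 6xHis tag. dabA2 (2,481 bp) carries a C-terminal StrepII tag. The dab genes themselves were not annotated by the automated feature call, but the position of sfGFP and the roughly 2.6 kb gap before the terminator suggest that dabA2 sits downstream of the dabB2 fusion. Only one T7 promoter is annotated, which suggests that both genes are transcribed together from it. The short "SET1" hit just before the terminator is probably residual T7 gene 10-derived vector sequence rather than a designed tag.

The orthogonal affinity tags and the fluorescent fusion suit expression monitoring, co-purification and biochemical study of the DabA2–DabB2 complex. The associated publication describes DABs as prokaryotic inorganic carbon pumps.
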