Features (pLannotate 1.2.2; 14 found; start..end, strand, type, name):
    506..645     -  misc_feature   bom: basis of mobility region from pBR322
    747..938     -  CDS            rop: Rop protein, which maintains plasmids at low copy number; rop
    955..1335    +  CDS            YPB1_ECOLX: Protein predicted: Swiss-Prot protein existence level 4. From Escherichia coli.
   1577..2477    -  CDS            TcR (fragment): tetracycline efflux protein; tet; confers resistance to tetracycline
   2499..2517    +  promoter       T7 promoter: promoter for bacteriophage T7 RNA polymerase
   2549..2571    +  RBS            RBS: efficient ribosome binding site from bacteriophage T7 gene 10 (Olins and Rangwala, 1989)
   4246..4956    +  CDS            Superfolder GFP: Superfolder GFP is a basic (constitutively fluorescent) green fluorescent protein published in 2005, derived from Aequorea victoria. It is reported to be a very rapidly-maturing weak dimer.
   7545..7594    +  CDS            SET1 (fragment): solubility-enhancement tag derived from T7 phage gene 10B
   7602..7649    +  terminator     T7 terminator: transcription terminator for bacteriophage T7 RNA polymerase
   7675..7967    -  CDS            TcR (fragment): tetracycline efflux protein; tet; confers resistance to tetracycline
   8015..8043    -  promoter       tet promoter: E. coli promoter for tetracycline efflux protein gene
   8156..8260    +  promoter       AmpR promoter: bla
   8261..9118    +  CDS            bla: BLAT_ECOLX - Experimental evidence at protein level: Swiss-Prot protein existence level 1. TEM-type are the most prevalent beta-lactamases in enterobacteria; they hydrolyze the beta-lactam bond in susceptible beta-lactam antibiotics, thus conferring resistance to penicillins and cephalosporins. TEM-3 and TEM-4 are capable of hydrolyzing cefotaxime and ceftazidime. TEM-5 is capable of hydrolyzing ceftazidime. TEM-6 is capable of hydrolyzing ceftazidime and aztreonam. TEM-8/CAZ-2, TEM- 16/CAZ-7 and TEM-24/CAZ-6 are markedly active against ceftazidime. IRT- 4 shows resistance to beta-lactamase in
   9292..320     +  rep_origin     ori (across the origin): high-copy-number ColE1/pMB1/pBR322/pUC origin of replication
>Addgene plasmid #133013 | pET14b-dabAB2 | addgene full sequence | sequence record 262987 | Addgene NGS Result
GGTTGGACTCAAGACGATAGTTACCGGATAAGGCGCAGCGGTCGGGCTGAACGGGGGGTTCGTGCACACA
GCCCAGCTTGGAGCGAACGACCTACACCGAACTGAGATACCTACAGCGTGAGCTATGAGAAAGCGCCACG
CTTCCCGAAGGGAGAAAGGCGGACAGGTATCCGGTAAGCGGCAGGGTCGGAACAGGAGAGCGCACGAGGG
AGCTTCCAGGGGGAAACGCCTGGTATCTTTATAGTCCTGTCGGGTTTCGCCACCTCTGACTTGAGCGTCG
ATTTTTGTGATGCTCGTCAGGGGGGCGGAGCCTATGGAAAAACGCCAGCAACGCGGCCTTTTTACGGTTC
CTGGCCTTTTGCTGGCCTTTTGCTCACATGTTCTTTCCTGCGTTATCCCCTGATTCTGTGGATAACCGTA
TTACCGCCTTTGAGTGAGCTGATACCGCTCGCCGCAGCCGAACGACCGAGCGCAGCGAGTCAGTGAGCGA
GGAAGCGGAAGAGCGCCTGATGCGGTATTTTCTCCTTACGCATCTGTGCGGTATTTCACACCGCAATGGT
GCACTCTCAGTACAATCTGCTCTGATGCCGCATAGTTAAGCCAGTATACACTCCGCTATCGCTACGTGAC
TGGGTCATGGCTGCGCCCCGACACCCGCCAACACCCGCTGACGCGCCCTGACGGGCTTGTCTGCTCCCGG
CATCCGCTTACAGACAAGCTGTGACCGCCTCCGGGAGCTGCATGTGTCAGAGGTTTTCACCGTCATCACC
GAAACGCGCGAGGCAGCTGCGGTAAAGCTCATCAGCGTGGTCGTGAAGCGATTCACAGATGTCTGCCTGT
TCATCCGCGTCCAGCTCGTTGAGTTTCTCCAGAAGCGTTAATGTCTGGCTTCTGATAAAGCGGGCCATGT
TAAGGGCGGTTTTTTCCTGTTTGGTCACTGATGCCTCCGTGTAAGGGGGATTTCTGTTCATGGGGGTAAT
GATACCGATGAAACGAGAGAGGATGCTCACGATACGGGTTACTGATGATGAACATGCCCGGTTACTGGAA
CGTTGTGAGGGTAAACAACTGGCGGTATGGATGCGGCGGGACCAGAGAAAAATCACTCAGGGTCAATGCC
AGCGCTTCGTTAATACAGATGTAGGTGTTCCACAGGGTAGCCAGCAGCATCCTGCGATGCAGATCCGGAA
CATAATGGTGCAGGGCGCTGACTTCCGCGTTTCCAGACTTTACGAAACACGGAAACCGAAGACCATTCAT
GTTGTTGCTCAGGTCGCAGACGTTTTGCAGCAGCAGTCGCTTCACGTTCGCTCGCGTATCGGTGATTCAT
TCTGCTAACCAGTAAGGCAACCCCGCCAGCCTAGCCGGGTCCTCAACGACAGGAGCACGATCATGCGCAC
CCGTGGCCAGGACCCAACGCTGCCCGAGATGCGCCGCGTGCGGCTGCTGGAGATGGCGGACGCGATGGAT
ATGTTCTGCCAAGGGTTGGTTTGCGCATTCACAGTTCTCCGCAAGAATTGATTGGCTCCAATTCTTGGAG
TGGTGAATCCGTTAGCGAGGTGCCGCCGGCTTCCATTCAGGTCGAGGTGGCCCGGCTCCATGCACCGCGA
CGCAACGCGGGGAGGCAGACAAGGTATAGGGCGGCGCCTACAATCCATGCCAACCCGTTCCATGTGCTCG
CCGAGGCGGCATAAATCGCCGTGACGATCAGCGGTCCAATGATCGAAGTTAGGCTGGTAAGAGCCGCGAG
CGATCCTTGAAGCTGTCCCTGATGGTCGTCATCTACCTGCCTGGACAGCATGGCCTGCAACGCGGGCATC
CCGATGCCGCCGGAAGCGAGAAGAATCATAATGGGGAAGGCCATCCAGCCTCGCGTCGCGAACGCCAGCA
AGACGTAGCCCAGCGCGTCGGCCGCCATGCCGGCGATAATGGCCTGCTTCTCGCCGAAACGTTTGGTGGC
GGGACCAGTGACGAAGGCTTGAGCGAGGGCGTGCAAGATTCCGAATACCGCAAGCGACAGGCCGATCATC
GTCGCGCTCCAGCGAAAGCGGTCCTCGCCGAAAATGACCCAGAGCGCTGCCGGCACCTGTCCTACGAGTT
GCATGATAAAGAAGACAGTCATAAGTGCGGCGACGATAGTCATGCCCCGCGCCCACCGGAAGGAGCTGAC
TGGGTTGAAGGCTCTCAAGGGCATCGGTCGACGCTCTCCCTTATGCGACTCCTGCATTAGGAAGCAGCCC
AGTAGTAGGTTGAGGCCGTTGAGCACCGCCGCCGCAAGGAATGGTGCATGCAAGGAGATGGCGCCCAACA
GTCCCCCGGCCACGGGGCCTGCCACCATACCCACGCCGAAACAAGCGCTCATGAGCCCGAAGTGGCGAGC
CCGATCTTCCCCATCGGTGATGTCGGCGATATAGGCGCCAGCAACCGCACCTGTGGCGCCGGTGATGCCG
GCCACGATGCGTCCGGCGTAGAGGATCGAGATCTCGATCCCGCGAAATTAATACGACTCACTATAGGGAC
ACCACAACGGTTTCCCTCTAGAAATAATTTTGTTTAACTTTAAGAAGGAGATATACCATGTCCATGACTA
TAGAGTTCAGCCACACAACCGGTCTTCTCCTGCTGGCCATGCCCGCACTGCTCCTTATGGCCGCTGTAAT
CAAACCCAAGCAAGGTGCTGCTTATGCGCGCGCTTATCGGCAACGGGTTCAATGGACCAGTTTTGCGGCC
TTTGGCCTGGCCCTGCTCGCTGTCGTCAGTTTTCTATTTGCAAGGCAACAGAATCTGATGCTCGGTGCCG
GTAGCCTCCCTGCCGGATTGGGATTATTGGCGCTTTCAATTCAAGTCAATGGCCTGACTCTGGTGCTGGC
AAGTCTGGTTAGTTTTGTGCTTAGCGTGATTGCCCGCTACAGCGTGCAGTATCTCGATGGTGATCCCCAG
CAGGCCCGCTTTTTCCGCTTGCTGGCGGTCACCGGCGGATTTTTCCTGTTGGTCGTCATATCAGGCAATT
TGGGATTATTCACCCTCGCCATCATTGCGACCGGTTTTGGTTTGCATCGACTGCTTTCTTTTTATGCCGA
TCGGCCGCGCGCGATCATGGCCACACATAAAAAATCAATTTTCAGCCGGACTGCCGACGCCCTTTTGCTC
GCGGCCACCGTCTTGATCGGTCATCAAATCGGTAGTTTGGAGTTCAGCCAAATCAGCGCCTATGTTCATG
CGCAAGACCACCTATCCATTGCGTTGCACGTGGCTGCTTGGCTGATCGTGCTGGCCGCCATCCTTAAAAG
CGCGCAATTTCCGTTTCATGGCTGGCTGATTCAGGTCATGGAAGCACCCACGCCGGTTTCCGCGCTCATG
CACGCCGGTGTCGTTTACAGCGGGGCAATCATTGTGCTGCGCACCAGCGAATTATTGGCCGCCGACGGTA
CCGCCCTGTTGCTTCTGGCCCTGATTGGTTTGATGACCTTGGCTATCGGCTCGTTGGTCATGCTGACCCA
ATCGGCGATCAAATCATCACTGGCCTGGTCTACCGCCGCTCAGCTCGGCTTCATGATGCTCGAACTGGGT
TTGGGGTTGTTTGGCTTGGCCTTGCTGCACTTGGTTGGCCACTCGCTCTACAAGGCCCATGCGTTCTTGT
CCTCGGGCAGCATGACCGATCACCTGCGTCAGGCCAAAGTGCTCAAAAACCGCCCAATCTCTGTTGTGGC
CTGGTTTACCACGGTGATTGTGAGCGGCTTGTTCACCCTCGGTATCGCGGCGGCGATGGGTTTATCGATC
GATCAGGAGCCGATGTTGCCCGCCGTGCTGACCATCATCGCCTTGGCGACCGCTCAGTTGATGCTCAAGG
CATTGAGCCATGGCACATGGCGTGAAATTCTGGTCGCCGCAGGCGCGGCAATCGCCATGACCGGCGTGTA
TGTCTTCCTGCATGAGGTGTTCATCACAGGCTTTGCCGACACGCTGGCCGCGACACCGCAACGTGCGCCG
CTGCTCGATCTGCTGTTGATGGCGATCACGATCATAACCTTCCTGTTTGTTGCCTGGCTTCAAGGCCCCG
GCAAAACCTTGATGAGCCCGGAGCGACAATTCGCCTTGTTTGTTCACCTCAATAACGGGCTGTATCTCGA
CCGCTGGGTCGAACGCTTGGCCTTCCGTTTCTGGCCGGAGAAAGTTGGCCGCGCACCGAAAAAATCCTGC
GCCGTGATTCCGCCTAACCCATCCGGTATCGAGCCGTCTGGTTCTTCTAAAGGTGAAGAACTGTTCACCG
GTGTTGTTCCGATCCTGGTTGAACTGGATGGTGATGTTAACGGCCACAAATTCTCTGTTCGTGGTGAAGG
TGAAGGTGATGCAACCAACGGTAAACTGACCCTGAAATTCATCTGCACTACCGGTAAACTGCCGGTTCCA
TGGCCGACTCTGGTGACTACCCTGACCTATGGTGTTCAGTGTTTTTCTCGTTACCCGGATCACATGAAGC
AGCATGATTTCTTCAAATCTGCAATGCCGGAAGGTTATGTACAGGAGCGCACCATTTCTTTCAAAGACGA
TGGCACCTACAAAACCCGTGCAGAGGTTAAATTTGAAGGTGATACTCTGGTGAACCGTATTGAACTGAAA
GGCATTGATTTCAAAGAGGACGGCAACATCCTGGGCCACAAACTGGAATATAACTTCAACTCCCATAACG
TTTACATCACCGCAGACAAACAGAAGAACGGTATCAAAGCTAACTTCAAAATTCGCCATAACGTTGAAGA
CGGTAGCGTACAGCTGGCGGACCACTACCAGCAGAACACTCCGATCGGTGATGGTCCGGTTCTGCTGCCG
GATAACCACTACCTGTCCACCCAGTCTAAACTGTCCAAAGACCCGAACGAAAAGCGCGACCACATGGTGC
TGCTGGAGTTCGTTACTGCAGCAGGTATCACGCACGGCATGGATGAGCTCTACAAACACCATCATCATCA
TCATTAAATCCCTGCCACAAAGGCACACACCATTTACCCGAGGATTTCGACCATGACGACCCTGACATCA
TTACAACGCAGCGAAGCGCAACGAAACCACATTGTTGACCTGATTGACAAAGCCTGCCTGCGCATCGCGC
CCATCTGGCCACTGGATTCGTTTGTCGCCGTAAACCCCTATCTTGGTTTGATTGATCAACCCTTTGATAC
GGTGGGTCGGTATCTGGAACAAACCGTGGGCGAATCCCTATTTATGGATCACGGCTGGTTTGCCGACAAG
ATCGCCCAAGGGGAAATCACCGATGACGATTTGGCGCAGGCGGCGCAGCAACTGGACCCATCAATTAGCC
TTGATACCATCAAGCAGCAACTGGCCGTCCATCGACAACCTGCACCCGCGCTGCCTTTGGTCACAAACGA
GCTCGATCGCCGCGACGCGCCGCCAGTATCTGAATTTGTCATCGAGCAAGTCAGCCAGTTCATGGCCAAC
TACTATGATCGCGGGCAAGCCCTCTGGCACTTACCCAAAGAAGCCAGTGCCAGTTTATTCGCCCAATGGC
GCCGCTACACCTTGATTGACCGCAGCGCCAGCGCCGTCGGCTTAAAGCAGGTTCGCCAACACTTGCTTGC
CGTCCCAAGCGATGCCATTGATGCATTGTTCTGGGCGCTGGACCAGATCAATCTGCCCGAAAGTCGCCTG
CCCGACTACCTGTTCACCTTATTAAAAACCATCGGTGGCTGGGCGAGCTGGTGCCGCTATCTACACTTTC
AAGCCGGTTTGCACGGCGAGTCGCAACACGATTTACGCGATTTGCTGATCATTCGCTTGGTCTGGGTTGC
TTTGGTGATCAAAGAAACCAGCTCGGCTGGACGGCAACAATGGCGCGCGAAGCTAAACGATTGGTTTGAT
CCGGCCAAATTGGTCGCAAGCCCTTCGGCGACAGCTACTGCTTCGACTAAGGCTCAATCCAGCCGGATCG
ATGAAATCCTGCTGGCGGCCGCCGAGCAGGCGTTTCGACGCCGGATCAATGCCGGCTTGAACCGCCAGCC
TGCCGATGCACCCGATCAGCAAGCCGAACGCCCGACTGTTCAGGCCGCGTTTTGCATTGACGTGCGTTCC
GAGGTGTTCCGCCGCCACCTCGAAGCCAGCAGCCCGGGGCTCGAAACCATCGGTTTTGCCGGTTTTTTCG
GCCTGCCGATTGATTATTGCCGCATGGGCGAATCAGAGGCTCGGCTACAAAACCCGGTGCTCATCAACCC
CGCCTACCGTGCGCAGGAGACGGGCGATCCGGCCATTGCCCAACATCGCCATGCCCGACAAAGCCGAGGG
GCCATCTGGAAGCAATTCAAACTTTCCGCCGCCTCGTGCTTCACCTTTGTCGAATCCGCAGGCTTGAGCT
ACGTGCCGCGTTTGCTGGCCGATTCACTGGGTTGGCATCGCTCATCGCTGCCGCCTGATGCCCCCGGGCT
TACCCCTGAGGAGCGTGCGCGTTTGCATCCCCAATTGGTCAAACTCGATGGCGGCGCACTATCGACGCAG
GAAAAAGTCGATCTGGCCGAAAAAGTACTCCGCGGGCTGGGGTTAACGCACACCTTTGCGCCCATCGTCC
TGCTCGCCGGACACGGCAGCTCCACCACCAACAACCCGCATCGCGCGGGGTTGGATTGCGGTGCCTGCGC
CGGTCAGGCAGGCGATGTGAATGCTCGCGTCGCGGTGCAGTTGCTCAATGAGGCCGCCGTGCGACTGGGG
CTGATCGAACGGGGTATTGCCATCCCGCGTGACACCCGGTTCGTGGCCGCCCTGCACGACACCACCACAG
ACCACATCGAACTACTGGATTTGGATCAATCAGGCATCGAGAGTGATCAATTGTCATCCTTGACCCAGGC
GCTCAAACAAGCCGGTGAGCTCACTCGTCTGGAGCGTTTGGTGACGCTTGAGGCCCAAGTCGATACCGTT
GATGCCGAAAAACAGGCCACGTTCCGAGGGCGAGACTGGTCGCAAGTACGGCCGGAATGGGGGCTAGCCG
GCAATGCTGCCTTCATCGCCGCACCCCGCTGGCGCACGCGCGGGTTGGATCTTGGCGGCCGCGCCTTCCT
GCATGATTACGATTGGCGACACGATAAGGAGTTTGGCGTTTTGAACGTCATCATGACCGCGCCCTTGATC
GTCGCAAACTGGATCAACCTGCAATACTACGGCTCCACGGTCGATAATCTGCATCAAGGGGCGGGCAATA
AAGTGCTGCATAATGTGGTCGGCGGCACCGTCGGGGTGATTGAAGGCAATGGCGGCGACCTGCGAGTTGG
TCTTGCCATGCAATCGCTGCACGATGGTGAACAGTGGCGGCACGAACCGCTGCGGCTCTCGGCGTACATT
GAGGCGCCCATTGCAGAAATCGATAAAATTATTGCCGGTCACGACATGCTGAACGCGTTAATCAACAACC
GCTGGATGCACATCCTGCATATCGATGACAACGGCATCCCGCATCGCCGTCATGCCCACGGTGACTGGCG
ACCGGAACCGATCTCTGGTTCTTGGAGTCATCCCCAGTTCGAGAAATAAATCCGGCTGCTAACAAAGCCC
GAAAGGAAGCTGAGTTGGCTGCTGCCACCGCTGAGCAATAACTAGCATAACCCCTTGGGGCCTCTAAACG
GGTCTTGAGGGGTTTTTTGCTGAAAGGAGGAACTATATCCGGATATCCACAGGACGGGTGTGGTCGCCAT
GATCGCGTAGTCGATAGTGGCTCCAAGTAGCGAAGCGAGCAGGACTGGGCGGCGGCCAAAGCGGTCGGAC
AGTGCTCCGAGAACGGGTGCGCATAGAAATTGCATCAACGCATATAGCGCTAGCAGCACGCCATAGTGAC
TGGCGATGCTGTCGGAATGGACGATATCCCGCAAGAGGCCCGGCAGTACCGGCATAACCAAGCCTATGCC
TACAGCATCCAGGGTGACGGTGCCGAGGATGACGATGAGCGCATTGTTAGATTTCATACACGGTGCCTGA
CTGCGTTAGCAATTTAACTGTGATAAACTACCGCATTAAAGCTTATCGATGATAAGCTGTCAAACATGAG
AATTCTTGAAGACGAAAGGGCCTCGTGATACGCCTATTTTTATAGGTTAATGTCATGATAATAATGGTTT
CTTAGACGTCAGGTGGCACTTTTCGGGGAAATGTGCGCGGAACCCCTATTTGTTTATTTTTCTAAATACA
TTCAAATATGTATCCGCTCATGAGACAATAACCCTGATAAATGCTTCAATAATATTGAAAAAGGAAGAGT
ATGAGTATTCAACATTTCCGTGTCGCCCTTATTCCCTTTTTTGCGGCATTTTGCCTTCCTGTTTTTGCTC
ACCCAGAAACGCTGGTGAAAGTAAAAGATGCTGAAGATCAGTTGGGTGCACGAGTGGGTTACATCGAACT
GGATCTCAACAGCGGTAAGATCCTTGAGAGTTTTCGCCCCGAAGAACGTTTTCCAATGATGAGCACTTTT
AAAGTTCTGCTATGTGGCGCGGTATTATCCCGTGTTGACGCCGGGCAAGAGCAACTCGGTCGCCGCATAC
ACTATTCTCAGAATGACTTGGTTGAGTACTCACCAGTCACAGAAAAGCATCTTACGGATGGCATGACAGT
AAGAGAATTATGCAGTGCTGCCATAACCATGAGTGATAACACTGCGGCCAACTTACTTCTGACAACGATC
GGAGGACCGAAGGAGCTAACCGCTTTTTTGCACAACATGGGGGATCATGTAACTCGCCTTGATCGTTGGG
AACCGGAGCTGAATGAAGCCATACCAAACGACGAGCGTGACACCACGATGCCTGCAGCAATGGCAACAAC
GTTGCGCAAACTATTAACTGGCGAACTACTTACTCTAGCTTCCCGGCAACAATTAATAGACTGGATGGAG
GCGGATAAAGTTGCAGGACCACTTCTGCGCTCGGCCCTTCCGGCTGGCTGGTTTATTGCTGATAAATCTG
GAGCCGGTGAGCGTGGCTCTCGCGGTATCATTGCAGCACTGGGGCCAGATGGTAAGCCCTCCCGTATCGT
AGTTATCTACACGACGGGGAGTCAGGCAACTATGGATGAACGAAATAGACAGATCGCTGAGATAGGTGCC
TCACTGATTAAGCATTGGTAACTGTCAGACCAAGTTTACTCATATATACTTTAGATTGATTTAAAACTTC
ATTTTTAATTTAAAAGGATCTAGGTGAAGATCCTTTTTGATAATCTCATGACCAAAATCCCTTAACGTGA
GTTTTCGTTCCACTGAGCGTCAGACCCCGTAGAAAAGATCAAAGGATCTTCTTGAGATCCTTTTTTTCTG
CGCGTAATCTGCTGCTTGCAAACAAAAAAACCACCGCTACCAGCGGTGGTTTGTTTGCCGGATCAAGAGC
TACCAACTCTTTTTCCGAAGGTAACTGGCTTCAGCAGAGCGCAGATACCAAATACTGTCCTTCTAGTGTA
GCCGTAGTTAGGCCACCACTTCAAGAACTCTGTAGCACCGCCTACATACCTCGCTCTGCTAATCCTGTTA
CCAGTGGCTGCTGCCAGTGGCGATAAGTCGTGTCTTACCG
